Addgene plasmid #99307: STARR-seq luciferase validation vector_mP_IGF1R
Purpose: Luciferase validation vector with IGF1R enhancer inserted downstream of the reporter gene. The candidate's enhancer activity is reflected by luciferase activity
Depositing lab: Alexander Stark. Depositing organization: Research Institute of Molecular Pathology (IMP). Publication: Resolving systematic errors in widely used enhancer activity assays in human cells. Muerdter F, Boryn LM, Woodfin AR, Neumayr C, Rath M, Zabidi MA, Pagani M, Haberle V, Kazmar T, Catarino RR, Schernhuber K, Arnold CD, Stark A. Nat Methods. 2017 Dec 11. pii: nmeth.4534. doi: 10.1038/nmeth.4534. PubMed 29256496.
Backbone
  Vector backbone: STARR-seq luciferase validation vector_mP
  Backbone manufacturer: Promega
  Backbone size w/o insert (bp): 3990
  Vector type: Mammalian Expression, Luciferase ; STARR-seq Luciferase validation vector
Growth in bacteria
  Bacterial resistance: Ampicillin, 100 μg/mL
  Growth temperature: 37°C
  Growth strain: DH5alpha
  Copy number: High Copy
Gene/Insert
  Gene/Insert name: enhancer; chr15: 99439352 -99440791
  Species: H. sapiens (human)
  Insert size (bp): 1440
  Cloning method: Gibson Cloning
Terms and licenses: Academic/Nonprofit Terms; Industry Terms: Not Available to Industry
Depositor comments: This vector has the IGF1R enhancer cloned downstream of the reporter gene; Core promoter is the mP . Please see bioRxiv for preprint article. Posted 17 July 2017. DOI: 10.1101/164590
How to cite: STARR-seq luciferase validation vector_mP_IGF1R was a gift from Alexander Stark (Addgene plasmid # 99307 ; http://n2t.net/addgene:99307 ; RRID:Addgene_99307)
