[The description below was written by a language model from this plasmid's Addgene catalogue record, the feature table of its GenBank file and pLannotate feature annotations shown in this document.]
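Description:
STARR-seq luciferase validation vector_mP_IGF1R is a roughly 5.4 kb mammalian luciferase reporter plasmid built on a Promega-derived backbone and used to test the activity of a single candidate enhancer in transfected cells. It is propagated in E. coli as a high-copy plasmid through a ColE1/pUC-type origin and is selected with ampicillin via the β-lactamase (AmpR) gene and its promoter.

The reporter unit consists of the "mP" minimal core promoter, a TATA-box element with low basal activity, driving the synthetic firefly luciferase gene luc2, which is terminated by the SV40 late polyadenylation signal. Upstream of the minimal promoter, the sequence-based annotation identifies a synthetic poly(A) signal and an RNA polymerase II pause site from the human α2-globin gene, elements that typically limit read-through transcription from the backbone into the reporter. The insert is a 1,440 bp human genomic fragment from chromosome 15 at the IGF1R locus, introduced by Gibson cloning immediately after the SV40 poly(A) signal, so the candidate lies downstream of the reporter gene rather than in front of the promoter. The automated annotation's match to a short IGF1R coding fragment within this region indicates that the genomic segment overlaps some IGF1R coding sequence; the fragment is not placed for expression here and serves as a regulatory element. A small "large T antigen" hit simply reflects SV40 sequence adjoining the poly(A) region.

Because the minimal promoter is weak on its own, luciferase output reflects how strongly the IGF1R fragment enhances transcription. The plasmid therefore serves for independent luciferase-based validation of enhancer candidates identified in STARR-seq screens in human cells.
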