LOCUS       STARR-seq_luciferase_va 5435 bp ds-DNA linear 11-JUL-2017
DEFINITION  .
FEATURES             Location/Qualifiers
     misc_feature    15..57
                     /label="mP"
                     /ApEinfo_revcolor=#b1ff67
                     /ApEinfo_fwdcolor=#b1ff67
     misc_feature    2029..3468
                     /label="IGF1R"
                     /ApEinfo_revcolor=#b4abac
                     /ApEinfo_fwdcolor=#b4abac
     misc_feature    1791..2012
                     /label="SV40 late poly(A) signal"
                     /ApEinfo_revcolor=#b1ff67
                     /ApEinfo_fwdcolor=#b1ff67
     misc_feature    4317..5177
                     /label="Amp(r)"
                     /ApEinfo_revcolor=#d6b295
                     /ApEinfo_fwdcolor=#d6b295
     misc_feature    104..1756
                     /label="luc2"
                     /ApEinfo_revcolor=#ff9ccd
                     /ApEinfo_fwdcolor=#ff9ccd
ORIGIN
        1 GGCCTAACTG GCCGGATCTT CGAGagaggg tatataatgg aagctcgact tccagGGCTA
       61 GCgacctaAA GCTTGGCAAT CCGGTACTGT TGGTAAAGCC ACCATGGAAG ATGCCAAAAA
      121 CATTAAGAAG GGCCCAGCGC CATTCTACCC ACTCGAAGAC GGGACCGCCG GCGAGCAGCT
      181 GCACAAAGCC ATGAAGCGCT ACGCCCTGGT GCCCGGCACC ATCGCCTTTA CCGACGCACA
      241 TATCGAGGTG GACATTACCT ACGCCGAGTA CTTCGAGATG AGCGTTCGGC TGGCAGAAGC
      301 TATGAAGCGC TATGGGCTGA ATACAAACCA TCGGATCGTG GTGTGCAGCG AGAATAGCTT
      361 GCAGTTCTTC ATGCCCGTGT TGGGTGCCCT GTTCATCGGT GTGGCTGTGG CCCCAGCTAA
      421 CGACATCTAC AACGAGCGCG AGCTGCTGAA CAGCATGGGC ATCAGCCAGC CCACCGTCGT
      481 ATTCGTGAGC AAGAAAGGGC TGCAAAAGAT CCTCAACGTG CAAAAGAAGC TACCGATCAT
      541 ACAAAAGATC ATCATCATGG ATAGCAAGAC CGACTACCAG GGCTTCCAAA GCATGTACAC
      601 CTTCGTGACT TCCCATTTGC CACCCGGCTT CAACGAGTAC GACTTCGTGC CCGAGAGCTT
      661 CGACCGGGAC AAAACCATCG CCCTGATCAT GAACAGTAGT GGCAGTACCG GATTGCCCAA
      721 GGGCGTAGCC CTACCGCACC GCACCGCTTG TGTCCGATTC AGTCATGCCC GCGACCCCAT
      781 CTTCGGCAAC CAGATCATCC CCGACACCGC TATCCTCAGC GTGGTGCCAT TTCACCACGG
      841 CTTCGGCATG TTCACCACGC TGGGCTACTT GATCTGCGGC TTTCGGGTCG TGCTCATGTA
      901 CCGCTTCGAG GAGGAGCTAT TCTTGCGCAG CTTGCAAGAC TATAAGATTC AATCTGCCCT
      961 GCTGGTGCCC ACACTATTTA GCTTCTTCGC TAAGAGCACT CTCATCGACA AGTACGACCT
     1021 AAGCAACTTG CACGAGATCG CCAGCGGCGG GGCGCCGCTC AGCAAGGAGG TAGGTGAGGC
     1081 CGTGGCCAAA CGCTTCCACC TACCAGGCAT CCGCCAGGGC TACGGCCTGA CAGAAACAAC
     1141 CAGCGCCATT CTGATCACCC CCGAAGGGGA CGACAAGCCT GGCGCAGTAG GCAAGGTGGT
     1201 GCCCTTCTTC GAGGCTAAGG TGGTGGACTT GGACACCGGT AAGACACTGG GTGTGAACCA
     1261 GCGCGGCGAG CTGTGCGTCC GTGGCCCCAT GATCATGAGC GGCTACGTTA ACAACCCCGA
     1321 GGCTACAAAC GCTCTCATCG ACAAGGACGG CTGGCTGCAC AGCGGCGACA TCGCCTACTG
     1381 GGACGAGGAC GAGCACTTCT TCATCGTGGA CCGGCTGAAG AGCCTGATCA AATACAAGGG
     1441 CTACCAGGTA GCCCCAGCCG AACTGGAGAG CATCCTGCTG CAACACCCCA ACATCTTCGA
     1501 CGCCGGGGTC GCCGGCCTGC CCGACGACGA TGCCGGCGAG CTGCCCGCCG CAGTCGTCGT
     1561 GCTGGAACAC GGTAAAACCA TGACCGAGAA GGAGATCGTG GACTATGTGG CCAGCCAGGT
     1621 TACAACCGCC AAGAAGCTGC GCGGTGGTGT TGTGTTCGTG GACGAGGTGC CTAAAGGACT
     1681 GACCGGCAAG TTGGACGCCC GCAAGATCCG CGAGATTCTC ATTAAGGCCA AGAAGGGCGG
     1741 CAAGATCGCC GTGTAATAAT TCTAGAGTCG GGGCGGCCGG CCGCTTCGAG CAGACATGAT
     1801 AAGATACATT GATGAGTTTG GACAAACCAC AACTAGAATG CAGTGAAAAA AATGCTTTAT
     1861 TTGTGAAATT TGTGATGCTA TTGCTTTATT TGTAACCATT ATAAGCTGCA ATAAACAAGT
     1921 TAACAACAAC AATTGCATTC ATTTTATGTT TCAGGTTCAG GGGGAGGTGT GGGAGGTTTT
     1981 TTAAAGCAAG TAAAACCTCT ACAAATGTGG TAAAATCGAT AAGGATCCTG CAGCAAAAGC
     2041 AACATTTGGA TCAATTTACA AGTTTCTGCA AAACACCGTC AAGAAATAAT TTCGGTTGTG
     2101 CTTTAGCAAG AAAATAATGG ATCTGTGCTA TACCACATGC CTTTTGGTAT CCCTCACTGG
     2161 GCTTTGCCAA AACACTGACT GCAGGAGCTA GACTACTGTT AGGCAGAGAC ACTGCACTCC
     2221 CTTTGCTGTC CCTGCCTTCT CTCCTAGCGA CTCCTCCAGG TACACAGGCC AGGGTCACAG
     2281 TATCAGAAAG CAGCTCTGTT TTCCTCCAGA ACCCCCCAAG CTTCCTTTCT GCAGCACTGT
     2341 CTCTCCCACA TGGAACCAGC TGGCTCACCA GTCAACAGCC TATGACACAC AAATGCCTTG
     2401 AGGATGCAGC ATGTATTTTG TCTGGAAGCA AGCAACACGC TCTTCCTTTG TAGGCTGTTT
     2461 CTCCTTTTGC TTGCAATGTG AGTGGCTTAT CTTGGGTGGG CTTGGGGGTG AGATACCATG
     2521 TGACCACATG AACACTTCAA AACAGTTGCT TTTTCTAATG CATGCTGTAA TAACAATGAA
     2581 AAGCATATCC TTATGGTTTT TTTAATGCAA GAAGACAGAC TCAATTATGT GTGTTTTTGA
     2641 TTTTTTTTTT CTTCTTCAAC AGCATGTACT GCATCCCTTG TGAAGGTCCT TGCCCGAAGG
     2701 TCTGTGAGGA AGAAAAGAAA ACAAAGACCA TTGATTCTGT TACTTCTGCT CAGATGCTCC
     2761 AAGGATGCAC CATCTTCAAG GGCAATTTGC TCATTAACAT CCGACGGGGG AGTAAGTATT
     2821 CCATCCCCCT GGAAAAACGG CTAGATCTCA TGGTTTTCTT TTGTTGATGC TTTTCATGCT
     2881 CCCGTCCCTG AGTCACCACT AAAATATGGG CTTAGATAAA CAACATGGTG TGTAAGCCTC
     2941 ACGCATGACG TCTCTTCTTT GAGTTTCCCT GAAAGATAAA GAACAGATTG AAAGGCAATC
     3001 TGTCTTTTAG CCATTGGCAC GTCATTTATT CCTGTAAAGA GGGTCATCGC TCATCTTTTT
     3061 GTTAGTCACA TCTTGCATAG GAGAGGCAAG CCCTGACACA TACAAACCCC AGAAGAGACC
     3121 ATTGGATCAG ACGTGTGACT CAGCAGACTC CAGCTGTAGC CAAATCCACA CATCTTTCAA
     3181 GTCTAAAGAG TTTTGGTTAC TTGAATTTAC TGAGAAGACT GAGCAAAGGG AAGTTTAGTG
     3241 ATATCACGTT AAAATTTTAT GAAGTCCAAA AGAATGCTAG ATTTCCAAAT TTACTTGTGA
     3301 GAGACAAAAG GATACAAGTG TGTGTCATTG TGTACATAAA GTTTCGGTCT CACCCCTGTA
     3361 CAATGACCTT TATTTGCAAT AGATGGCATT CCTGGTAAGT TGCTTCTGAG TTGGATTTGT
     3421 GCAAAGGATT TCCCACTGAC TTAGCCTATG ATCTCTTCAC TTCTTTGGCA TGTGAGCAAA
     3481 AGGCCAGCAA AAGGCCAGGA ACCGTAAAAA GGCCGCGTTG CTGGCGTTTT TCCATAGGCT
     3541 CCGCCCCCCT GACGAGCATC ACAAAAATCG ACGCTCAAGT CAGAGGTGGC GAAACCCGAC
     3601 AGGACTATAA AGATACCAGG CGTTTCCCCC TGGAAGCTCC CTCGTGCGCT CTCCTGTTCC
     3661 GACCCTGCCG CTTACCGGAT ACCTGTCCGC CTTTCTCCCT TCGGGAAGCG TGGCGCTTTC
     3721 TCATAGCTCA CGCTGTAGGT ATCTCAGTTC GGTGTAGGTC GTTCGCTCCA AGCTGGGCTG
     3781 TGTGCACGAA CCCCCCGTTC AGCCCGACCG CTGCGCCTTA TCCGGTAACT ATCGTCTTGA
     3841 GTCCAACCCG GTAAGACACG ACTTATCGCC ACTGGCAGCA GCCACTGGTA ACAGGATTAG
     3901 CAGAGCGAGG TATGTAGGCG GTGCTACAGA GTTCTTGAAG TGGTGGCCTA ACTACGGCTA
     3961 CACTAGAAGA ACAGTATTTG GTATCTGCGC TCTGCTGAAG CCAGTTACCT TCGGAAAAAG
     4021 AGTTGGTAGC TCTTGATCCG GCAAACAAAC CACCGCTGGT AGCGGTGGTT TTTTTGTTTG
     4081 CAAGCAGCAG ATTACGCGCA GAAAAAAAGG ATCTCAAGAA GATCCTTTGA TCTTTTCTAC
     4141 GGGGTCTGAC GCTCAGTGGA ACGAAAACTC ACGTTAAGGG ATTTTGGTCA TGAGATTATC
     4201 AAAAAGGATC TTCACCTAGA TCCTTTTAAA TTAAAAATGA AGTTTTAAAT CAATCTAAAG
     4261 TATATATGAG TAAACTTGGT CTGACAGCGG CCGCAAATGC TAAACCACTG CAGTGGTTAC
     4321 CAGTGCTTGA TCAGTGAGGC ACCGATCTCA GCGATCTGCC TATTTCGTTC GTCCATAGTG
     4381 GCCTGACTCC CCGTCGTGTA GATCACTACG ATTCGTGAGG GCTTACCATC AGGCCCCAGC
     4441 GCAGCAATGA TGCCGCGAGA GCCGCGTTCA CCGGCCCCCG ATTTGTCAGC AATGAACCAG
     4501 CCAGCAGGGA GGGCCGAGCG AAGAAGTGGT CCTGCTACTT TGTCCGCCTC CATCCAGTCT
     4561 ATGAGCTGCT GTCGTGATGC TAGAGTAAGA AGTTCGCCAG TGAGTAGTTT CCGAAGAGTT
     4621 GTGGCCATTG CTACTGGCAT CGTGGTATCA CGCTCGTCGT TCGGTATGGC TTCGTTCAAC
     4681 TCTGGTTCCC AGCGGTCAAG CCGGGTCACA TGATCACCCA TATTATGAAG AAATGCAGTC
     4741 AGCTCCTTAG GGCCTCCGAT CGTTGTCAGA AGTAAGTTGG CCGCGGTGTT GTCGCTCATG
     4801 GTAATGGCAG CACTACACAA TTCTCTTACC GTCATGCCAT CCGTAAGATG CTTTTCCGTG
     4861 ACCGGCGAGT ACTCAACCAA GTCGTTTTGT GAGTAGTGTA TACGGCGACC AAGCTGCTCT
     4921 TGCCCGGCGT CTATACGGGA CAACACCGCG CCACATAGCA GTACTTTGAA AGTGCTCATC
     4981 ATCGGGAATC GTTCTTCGGG GCGGAAAGAC TCAAGGATCT TGCCGCTATT GAGATCCAGT
     5041 TCGATATAGC CCACTCTTGC ACCCAGTTGA TCTTCAGCAT CTTTTACTTT CACCAGCGTT
     5101 TCGGGGTGTG CAAAAACAGG CAAGCAAAAT GCCGCAAAGA AGGGAATGAG TGCGACACGA
     5161 AAATGTTGGA TGCTCATACT CGTCCTTTTT CAATATTATT GAAGCATTTA TCAGGGTTAC
     5221 TAGTACGTCT CTCAAGGATA AGTAAGTAAT ATTAAGGTAC GGGAGGTATT GGACAGGCCG
     5281 CAATAAAATA TCTTTATTTT CATTACATCT GTGTGTTGGT TTTTTGTGTG AATCGATAGT
     5341 ACTAACATAC GCTCTCCATC AAAACAAAAC GAAACAAAAC AAACTAGCAA AATAGGCTGT
     5401 CCCCAGTGCA AGTGCAGGTG CCAGAACATT TCTCT
//
