Features (pLannotate 1.2.2; 10 found; start..end, strand, type, name):
   1598..1628    -  promoter       minP: minimal TATA-box promoter with low basal activity
   1653..1744    -  misc_feature   pause site: RNA polymerase II transcriptional pause signal from the human α2 globin gene
   1758..1806    -  polyA_signal   poly(A) signal: synthetic polyadenylation signal
   1869..1910    +  promoter       AmpR promoter (fragment): bla
   1911..2771    +  CDS            AmpR: β-lactamase confers resistance to ampicillin, carbenicillin, and related antibiotics
   2971..3559    +  rep_origin     ori: high-copy-number ColE1/pMB1/pBR322/pUC origin of replication
   4237..4428    -  CDS            IGF1R (fragment): IGF1R_HUMAN - Experimental evidence at protein level: Swiss-Prot protein existence level 1. When present in a hybrid receptor with INSR, binds IGF1. PubMed:12138094 shows that hybrid receptors composed of IGF1R and INSR isoform Long are activated with a high affinity by IGF1, with low affinity by IGF2 and not significantly activated by insulin, and that hybrid receptors composed of IGF1R and INSR isoform Short are activated by IGF1, IGF2 and insulin. In contrast, PubMed:16831875 shows that hybrid receptors composed of IGF1R and INSR isoform Long and hybrid receptors composed of IGF1R and INSR
   5077..5145    +  CDS            large T antigen (fragment): large T antigen from SV40 (simian virus 40)
   5168..5289    +  polyA_signal   SV40 poly(A) signal: SV40 polyadenylation signal
   5333..1549    -  CDS            luciferase (across the origin): firefly luciferase synthetic luc2 version of the luciferase gene
>Addgene plasmid #99307 | STARR-seq luciferase validation vector_mP_IGF1R | addgene full sequence | sequence record 193007 | Addgene NGS Result
CAACACCACCGCGCAGCTTCTTGGCGGTTGTAACCTGGCTGGCCACATAGTCCACGATCTCCTTCTCGGT
CATGGTTTTACCGTGTTCCAGCACGACGACTGCGGCGGGCAGCTCGCCGGCATCGTCGTCGGGCAGGCCG
GCGACCCCGGCGTCGAAGATGTTGGGGTGTTGCAGCAGGATGCTCTCCAGTTCGGCTGGGGCTACCTGGT
AGCCCTTGTATTTGATCAGGCTCTTCAGCCGGTCCACGATGAAGAAGTGCTCGTCCTCGTCCCAGTAGGC
GATGTCGCCGCTGTGCAGCCAGCCGTCCTTGTCGATGAGAGCGTTTGTAGCCTCGGGGTTGTTAACGTAG
CCGCTCATGATCATGGGGCCACGGACGCACAGCTCGCCGCGCTGGTTCACACCCAGTGTCTTACCGGTGT
CCAAGTCCACCACCTTAGCCTCGAAGAAGGGCACCACCTTGCCTACTGCGCCAGGCTTGTCGTCCCCTTC
GGGGGTGATCAGAATGGCGCTGGTTGTTTCTGTCAGGCCGTAGCCCTGGCGGATGCCTGGTAGGTGGAAG
CGTTTGGCCACGGCCTCACCTACCTCCTTGCTGAGCGGCGCCCCGCCGCTGGCGATCTCGTGCAAGTTGC
TTAGGTCGTACTTGTCGATGAGAGTGCTCTTAGCGAAGAAGCTAAATAGTGTGGGCACCAGCAGGGCAGA
TTGAATCTTATAGTCTTGCAAGCTGCGCAAGAATAGCTCCTCCTCGAAGCGGTACATGAGCACGACCCGA
AAGCCGCAGATCAAGTAGCCCAGCGTGGTGAACATGCCGAAGCCGTGGTGAAATGGCACCACGCTGAGGA
TAGCGGTGTCGGGGATGATCTGGTTGCCGAAGATGGGGTCGCGGGCATGACTGAATCGGACACAAGCGGT
GCGGTGCGGTAGGGCTACGCCCTTGGGCAATCCGGTACTGCCACTACTGTTCATGATCAGGGCGATGGTT
TTGTCCCGGTCGAAGCTCTCGGGCACGAAGTCGTACTCGTTGAAGCCGGGTGGCAAATGGGAAGTCACGA
AGGTGTACATGCTTTGGAAGCCCTGGTAGTCGGTCTTGCTATCCATGATGATGATCTTTTGTATGATCGG
TAGCTTCTTTTGCACGTTGAGGATCTTTTGCAGCCCTTTCTTGCTCACGAATACGACGGTGGGCTGGCTG
ATGCCCATGCTGTTCAGCAGCTCGCGCTCGTTGTAGATGTCGTTAGCTGGGGCCACAGCCACACCGATGA
ACAGGGCACCCAACACGGGCATGAAGAACTGCAAGCTATTCTCGCTGCACACCACGATCCGATGGTTTGT
ATTCAGCCCATAGCGCTTCATAGCTTCTGCCAGCCGAACGCTCATCTCGAAGTACTCGGCGTAGGTAATG
TCCACCTCGATATGTGCGTCGGTAAAGGCGATGGTGCCGGGCACCAGGGCGTAGCGCTTCATGGCTTTGT
GCAGCTGCTCGCCGGCGGTCCCGTCTTCGAGTGGGTAGAATGGCGCTGGGCCCTTCTTAATGTTTTTGGC
ATCTTCCATGGTGGCTTTACCAACAGTACCGGATTGCCAAGCTTTAGGTCGCTAGCCCTGGAAGTCGAGC
TTCCATTATATACCCTCTCTCGAAGATCCGGCCAGTTAGGCCAGAGAAATGTTCTGGCACCTGCACTTGC
ACTGGGGACAGCCTATTTTGCTAGTTTGTTTTGTTTCGTTTTGTTTTGATGGAGAGCGTATGTTAGTACT
ATCGATTCACACAAAAAACCAACACACAGATGTAATGAAAATAAAGATATTTTATTGCGGCCTGTCCAAT
ACCTCCCGTACCTTAATATTACTTACTTATCCTTGAGAGACGTACTAGTAACCCTGATAAATGCTTCAAT
AATATTGAAAAAGGACGAGTATGAGCATCCAACATTTTCGTGTCGCACTCATTCCCTTCTTTGCGGCATT
TTGCTTGCCTGTTTTTGCACACCCCGAAACGCTGGTGAAAGTAAAAGATGCTGAAGATCAACTGGGTGCA
AGAGTGGGCTATATCGAACTGGATCTCAATAGCGGCAAGATCCTTGAGTCTTTCCGCCCCGAAGAACGAT
TCCCGATGATGAGCACTTTCAAAGTACTGCTATGTGGCGCGGTGTTGTCCCGTATAGACGCCGGGCAAGA
GCAGCTTGGTCGCCGTATACACTACTCACAAAACGACTTGGTTGAGTACTCGCCGGTCACGGAAAAGCAT
CTTACGGATGGCATGACGGTAAGAGAATTGTGTAGTGCTGCCATTACCATGAGCGACAACACCGCGGCCA
ACTTACTTCTGACAACGATCGGAGGCCCTAAGGAGCTGACTGCATTTCTTCATAATATGGGTGATCATGT
GACCCGGCTTGACCGCTGGGAACCAGAGTTGAACGAAGCCATACCGAACGACGAGCGTGATACCACGATG
CCAGTAGCAATGGCCACAACTCTTCGGAAACTACTCACTGGCGAACTTCTTACTCTAGCATCACGACAGC
AGCTCATAGACTGGATGGAGGCGGACAAAGTAGCAGGACCACTTCTTCGCTCGGCCCTCCCTGCTGGCTG
GTTCATTGCTGACAAATCGGGGGCCGGTGAACGCGGCTCTCGCGGCATCATTGCTGCGCTGGGGCCTGAT
GGTAAGCCCTCACGAATCGTAGTGATCTACACGACGGGGAGTCAGGCCACTATGGACGAACGAAATAGGC
AGATCGCTGAGATCGGTGCCTCACTGATCAAGCACTGGTAACCACTGCAGTGGTTTAGCATTTGCGGCCG
CTGTCAGACCAAGTTTACTCATATATACTTTAGATTGATTTAAAACTTCATTTTTAATTTAAAAGGATCT
AGGTGAAGATCCTTTTTGATAATCTCATGACCAAAATCCCTTAACGTGAGTTTTCGTTCCACTGAGCGTC
AGACCCCGTAGAAAAGATCAAAGGATCTTCTTGAGATCCTTTTTTTCTGCGCGTAATCTGCTGCTTGCAA
ACAAAAAAACCACCGCTACCAGCGGTGGTTTGTTTGCCGGATCAAGAGCTACCAACTCTTTTTCCGAAGG
TAACTGGCTTCAGCAGAGCGCAGATACCAAATACTGTTCTTCTAGTGTAGCCGTAGTTAGGCCACCACTT
CAAGAACTCTGTAGCACCGCCTACATACCTCGCTCTGCTAATCCTGTTACCAGTGGCTGCTGCCAGTGGC
GATAAGTCGTGTCTTACCGGGTTGGACTCAAGACGATAGTTACCGGATAAGGCGCAGCGGTCGGGCTGAA
CGGGGGGTTCGTGCACACAGCCCAGCTTGGAGCGAACGACCTACACCGAACTGAGATACCTACAGCGTGA
GCTATGAGAAAGCGCCACGCTTCCCGAAGGGAGAAAGGCGGACAGGTATCCGGTAAGCGGCAGGGTCGGA
ACAGGAGAGCGCACGAGGGAGCTTCCAGGGGGAAACGCCTGGTATCTTTATAGTCCTGTCGGGTTTCGCC
ACCTCTGACTTGAGCGTCGATTTTTGTGATGCTCGTCAGGGGGGCGGAGCCTATGGAAAAACGCCAGCAA
CGCGGCCTTTTTACGGTTCCTGGCCTTTTGCTGGCCTTTTGCTCACATGTCCAAAGAAGTGAAGAGATCA
TAGGCTAAGTCAGTGGGAAATCCTTTGCACAAATCCAACTCAGAAGCAACTTACCAGGAATGCCATCTAT
TGCAAATAAAGGTCATTGTACAGGGGTGAGACCGAAACTTTATGTACACAATGACACACACTTGTATCCT
TTTGTCTCTCACAAGTAAATTTGGAAATCTAGCATTCTTTTGGACTTCATAAAATTTTAACGTGATATCA
CTAAACTTCCCTTTGCTCAGTCTTCTCAGTAAATTCAAGTAACCAAAACTCTTTAGACTTGAAAGATGTG
TGGATTTGGCTACAGCTGGAGTCTGCTGAGTCACACGTCTGATCCAATGGTCTCTTCTGGGGTTTGTATG
TGTCAGGGCTTGCCTCTCCTATGCAAGATGTGACTAACAAAAAGATGAGCGATGACCCTCTTTACAGGAA
TAAATGACGTGCCAATGGCTAAAAGACAGATTGCCTTTCAATCTGTTCTTTATCTTTCAGGGAAACTCAA
AGAAGAGACGTCATGCGTGAGGCTTACACACCATGTTGTTTATCTAAGCCCATATTTTAGTGGTGACTCA
GGGACGGGAGCATGAAAAGCATCAACAAAAGAAAACCATGAGATCTAGCCGTTTTTCCAGGGGGATGGAA
TACTTACTCCCCCGTCGGATGTTAATGAGCAAATTGCCCTTGAAGATGGTGCATCCTTGGAGCATCTGAG
CAGAAGTAACAGAATCAATGGTCTTTGTTTTCTTTTCTTCCTCACAGACCTTCGGGCAAGGACCTTCACA
AGGGATGCAGTACATGCTGTTGAAGAAGAAAAAAAAAATCAAAAACACACATAATTGAGTCTGTCTTCTT
GCATTAAAAAAACCATAAGGATATGCTTTTCATTGTTATTACAGCATGCATTAGAAAAAGCAACTGTTTT
GAAGTGTTCATGTGGTCACATGGTATCTCACCCCCAAGCCCACCCAAGATAAGCCACTCACATTGCAAGC
AAAAGGAGAAACAGCCTACAAAGGAAGAGCGTGTTGCTTGCTTCCAGACAAAATACATGCTGCATCCTCA
AGGCATTTGTGTGTCATAGGCTGTTGACTGGTGAGCCAGCTGGTTCCATGTGGGAGAGACAGTGCTGCAG
AAAGGAAGCTTGGGGGGTTCTGGAGGAAAACAGAGCTGCTTTCTGATACTGTGACCCTGGCCTGTGTACC
TGGAGGAGTCGCTAGGAGAGAAGGCAGGGACAGCAAAGGGAGTGCAGTGTCTCTGCCTAACAGTAGTCTA
GCTCCTGCAGTCAGTGTTTTGGCAAAGCCCAGTGAGGGATACCAAAAGGCATGTGGTATAGCACAGATCC
ATTATTTTCTTGCTAAAGCACAACCGAAATTATTTCTTGACGGTGTTTTGCAGAAACTTGTAAATTGATC
CAAATGTTGCTTTTGCTGCAGGATCCTTATCGATTTTACCACATTTGTAGAGGTTTTACTTGCTTTAAAA
AACCTCCCACACCTCCCCCTGAACCTGAAACATAAAATGAATGCAATTGTTGTTGTTAACTTGTTTATTG
CAGCTTATAATGGTTACAAATAAAGCAATAGCATCACAAATTTCACAAATAAAGCATTTTTTTCACTGCA
TTCTAGTTGTGGTTTGTCCAAACTCATCAATGTATCTTATCATGTCTGCTCGAAGCGGCCGGCCGCCCCG
ACTCTAGAATTATTACACGGCGATCTTGCCGCCCTTCTTGGCCTTAATGAGAATCTCGCGGATCTTGCGG
GCGTCCAACTTGCCGGTCAGTCCTTTAGGCACCTCGTCCACGAACA
